Addgene plasmid #87121: pcDNA-RLuc8
Depositing lab: Sanjiv Sam Gambhir. Publication: Consensus guided mutagenesis of Renilla luciferase yields enhanced stability and light output. Loening AM, Fenn TD, Wu AM, Gambhir SS. Protein Eng Des Sel. 2006 Sep;19(9):391-400. Epub 2006 Jul 20. 10.1093/protein/gzl023 PubMed 16857694.
Backbone
  Vector backbone: pcDNA3.1
  Backbone size w/o insert (bp): 5358
  Total vector size (bp): 6358
  Vector type: Mammalian Expression, Luciferase
  Selectable markers: Neomycin (select with G418)
Growth in bacteria
  Bacterial resistance: Ampicillin, 100 μg/mL
  Growth temperature: 37°C
  Growth strain: DH5alpha
  Copy number: High Copy
Gene/Insert
  Gene/Insert name: Renilla Luciferase (alt name: Rluc)
  Species: Sea pansy, Renilla reniformis
  Insert size (bp): 933
  Mutation: A55T, C124A, S130A, K136R, A143M, M185V, M253L, and S287L
  Promoter: CMV
  Cloning method: Restriction Enzyme; 5′ cloning site NheI (not destroyed); 3′ cloning site HindIII (not destroyed)
  Sequencing primers: 5′ CMV-F; 3′ BGH-rev
How to cite: pcDNA-RLuc8 was a gift from Sanjiv Sam Gambhir (Addgene plasmid # 87121 ; http://n2t.net/addgene:87121 ; RRID:Addgene_87121)
