[The description below was written by a language model from this plasmid's Addgene catalogue record and pLannotate feature annotations shown in this document.]
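Description:
pcDNA-RLuc8 is a mammalian expression plasmid built on the pcDNA3.1 backbone that carries RLuc8, an engineered variant of the luciferase from the sea pansy Renilla reniformis. The roughly 0.93 kb coding sequence, inserted between retained NheI and HindIII sites, bears eight substitutions (A55T, C124A, S130A, K136R, A143M, M185V, M253L and S287L). According to the associated publication, these came from consensus-guided mutagenesis aimed at improving the enzyme's stability and light output. Automated annotation matches the open reading frame to a human codon-optimised Renilla luciferase. Transcription is driven by the human cytomegalovirus immediate-early enhancer and promoter and terminated by the bovine growth hormone polyadenylation signal. A T7 promoter lies just upstream of the insert and could support in vitro transcription.

The rest of the approximately 6.36 kb plasmid is standard pcDNA3.1 architecture. An SV40 early promoter drives the neomycin phosphotransferase gene, followed by an SV40 poly(A) signal, allowing G418 selection of stably transfected mammalian cells. In E. coli the plasmid is maintained at high copy through a ColE1/pUC-type origin and selected with ampicillin via the β-lactamase gene, and an f1 origin permits single-stranded DNA production. Several short annotations, including the ble, lacI, bom and truncated HIV-1 LTR fragments, appear to be backbone remnants or partial sequence matches rather than functional elements. The construct is suited to transient or stable expression of a brighter, more stable Renilla luciferase as a bioluminescent reporter in mammalian cells; the record does not specify further applications.
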