Features (pLannotate 1.2.2; 20 found; start..end, strand, type, name):
      1..936     +  CDS            hRluc: Renilla luciferase human codon-optimized
   1054..1278    +  polyA_signal   bGH poly(A) signal: bovine growth hormone polyadenylation signal
   1282..1303    +  promoter       SV40 promoter (fragment): SV40 enhancer and early promoter
   1324..1752    +  rep_origin     f1 ori (sequence partly withheld): f1 bacteriophage origin of replication; arrow indicates direction of (+) strand synthesis
   1766..2095    +  promoter       SV40 promoter: SV40 enhancer and early promoter
   2162..2953    +  CDS            neo: KKA2_KLEPN - Also known as kan, nptII. Experimental evidence at protein level: Swiss-Prot protein existence level 1. Resistance to kanamycin, neomycin, paromomycin, ribostamycin, butirosin and gentamicin B. From Klebsiella pneumoniae.
   2977..3135    +  CDS            ble (fragment): BLE_KLEPN - Experimental evidence at protein level: Swiss-Prot protein existence level 1. Binding protein with a strong affinity to the bleomycin family of antibiotics. Binds to CL990; an antimitotic-antibiotic compound. From Klebsiella pneumoniae.
   3130..3251    +  polyA_signal   SV40 poly(A) signal: SV40 polyadenylation signal
   3324..3340    -  protein_bind   lac operator: The lac repressor binds to the lac operator to inhibit transcription in E. coli. This inhibition can be relieved by adding lactose or isopropyl-β-D-thiogalactopyranoside (IPTG). lac repressor encoded by lacI
   3348..3378    -  promoter       lac promoter: promoter for the E. coli lac operon
   3393..3414    -  protein_bind   CAP binding site: CAP binding activates transcription in the presence of cAMP. E. coli catabolite activator protein
   3427..3519    -  CDS            lacI (fragment): lac repressor; lacI; The lac repressor binds to the lac operator to inhibit transcription in E. coli. This inhibition can be relieved by adding lactose or isopropyl-β-D-thiogalactopyranoside (IPTG).
   3702..4290    -  rep_origin     ori: high-copy-number ColE1/pMB1/pBR322/pUC origin of replication
   4461..5321    -  CDS            AmpR: β-lactamase; bla; confers resistance to ampicillin, carbenicillin, and related antibiotics
   5322..5426    -  promoter       AmpR promoter: bla
   5485..5537    -  misc_feature   bom (fragment): basis of mobility region from pBR322
   5692..6071    +  enhancer       CMV enhancer: human cytomegalovirus immediate early enhancer
   6072..6275    +  promoter       CMV promoter: human cytomegalovirus (CMV) immediate early promoter
   6271..6304    +  LTR            5' LTR (truncated) (fragment): truncated 5' long terminal repeat (LTR) from HIV-1
   6320..6338    +  promoter       T7 promoter: promoter for bacteriophage T7 RNA polymerase
>Addgene plasmid #87121 | pcDNA-RLuc8 | addgene full sequence | sequence record 175252 | Addgene NGS Result
ATGGCTTCCAAGGTGTACGACCCCGAGCAACGCAAACGCATGATCACTGGGCCTCAGTGGTGGGCTCGCT
GCAAGCAAATGAACGTGCTGGACTCCTTCATCAACTACTATGATTCCGAGAAGCACGCCGAGAACGCCGT
GATTTTTCTGCATGGTAACGCTACCTCCAGCTACCTGTGGAGGCACGTCGTGCCTCACATCGAGCCCGTG
GCTAGATGCATCATCCCTGATCTGATCGGAATGGGTAAGTCCGGCAAGAGCGGGAATGGCTCATATCGCC
TCCTGGATCACTACAAGTACCTCACCGCTTGGTTCGAGCTGCTGAACCTTCCAAAGAAAATCATCTTTGT
GGGCCACGACTGGGGGGCTGCTCTGGCCTTTCACTACGCCTACGAGCACCAAGACAGGATCAAGGCCATC
GTCCATATGGAGAGTGTCGTGGACGTGATCGAGTCCTGGGACGAGTGGCCTGACATCGAGGAGGATATCG
CCCTGATCAAGAGCGAAGAGGGCGAGAAAATGGTGCTTGAGAATAACTTCTTCGTCGAGACCGTGCTCCC
AAGCAAGATCATGCGGAAACTGGAGCCTGAGGAGTTCGCTGCCTACCTGGAGCCATTCAAGGAGAAGGGC
GAGGTTAGACGGCCTACCCTCTCCTGGCCTCGCGAGATCCCTCTCGTTAAGGGAGGCAAGCCCGACGTCG
TCCAGATTGTCCGCAACTACAACGCCTACCTTCGGGCCAGCGACGATCTGCCTAAGCTGTTCATCGAGTC
CGACCCTGGGTTCTTTTCCAACGCTATTGTCGAGGGAGCTAAGAAGTTCCCTAACACCGAGTTCGTGAAG
GTGAAGGGCCTCCACTTCCTCCAGGAGGACGCTCCAGATGAAATGGGTAAGTACATCAAGAGCTTCGTGG
AGCGCGTGCTGAAGAACGAGCAGTAAAAGCTTGGTACCGAGCTCGGATCCACTAGTCCAGTGTGGTGGAA
TTCTGCAGATATCCAGCACAGTGGCGGCCGCTCGAGTCTAGAGGGCCCGTTTAAACCCGCTGATCAGCCT
CGACTGTGCCTTCTAGTTGCCAGCCATCTGTTGTTTGCCCCTCCCCCGTGCCTTCCTTGACCCTGGAAGG
TGCCACTCCCACTGTCCTTTCCTAATAAAATGAGGAAATTGCATCGCATTGTCTGAGTAGGTGTCATTCT
ATTCTGGGGGGTGGGGTGGGGCAGGACAGCAAGGGGGAGGATTGGGAAGACAATAGCAGGCATGCTGGGG
ATGCGGTGGGCTCTATGGCTTCTGAGGCGGAAAGAACCAGCTGGGGCTCTAGGGGGTATCCCC
[124 nt withheld, positions 1324-1447]
C
[91 nt withheld, positions 1449-1539]
A
[49 nt withheld, positions 1541-1589]
CCTTTGACGTTGGAGTCCACGTTCTTT
[37 nt withheld, positions 1617-1653]
ACCCTATCTCGGTCTATTCTTTTGATTTATAAGGGATTTTGCCGATTTCGGCCTATTGGTTAAAAAATGA
GCTGATTTAACAAAAATTTAACGCGAATTAATTCTGTGGAATGTGTGTCAGTTAGGGTGTGGAAAGTCCC
CAGGCTCCCCAGCAGGCAGAAGTATGCAAAGCATGCATCTCAATTAGTCAGCAACCAGGTGTGGAAAGTC
CCCAGGCTCCCCAGCAGGCAGAAGTATGCAAAGCATGCATCTCAATTAGTCAGCAACCATAGTCCCGCCC
CTAACTCCGCCCATCCCGCCCCTAACTCCGCCCAGTTCCGCCCATTCTCCGCCCCATGGCTGACTAATTT
TTTTTATTTATGCAGAGGCCGAGGCCGCCTCTGCCTCTGAGCTATTCCAGAAGTAGTGAGGAGGCTTTTT
TGGAGGCCTAGGCTTTTGCAAAAAGCTCCCGGGAGCTTGTATATCCATTTTCGGATCTGATCAAGAGACA
GGATGAGGATCGTTTCGCATGATTGAACAAGATGGATTGCACGCAGGTTCTCCGGCCGCTTGGGTGGAGA
GGCTATTCGGCTATGACTGGGCACAACAGACAATCGGCTGCTCTGATGCCGCCGTGTTCCGGCTGTCAGC
GCAGGGGCGCCCGGTTCTTTTTGTCAAGACCGACCTGTCCGGTGCCCTGAATGAACTGCAGGACGAGGCA
GCGCGGCTATCGTGGCTGGCCACGACGGGCGTTCCTTGCGCAGCTGTGCTCGACGTTGTCACTGAAGCGG
GAAGGGACTGGCTGCTATTGGGCGAAGTGCCGGGGCAGGATCTCCTGTCATCTCACCTTGCTCCTGCCGA
GAAAGTATCCATCATGGCTGATGCAATGCGGCGGCTGCATACGCTTGATCCGGCTACCTGCCCATTCGAC
CACCAAGCGAAACATCGCATCGAGCGAGCACGTACTCGGATGGAAGCCGGTCTTGTCGATCAGGATGATC
TGGACGAAGAGCATCAGGGGCTCGCGCCAGCCGAACTGTTCGCCAGGCTCAAGGCGCGCATGCCCGACGG
CGAGGATCTCGTCGTGACCCATGGCGATGCCTGCTTGCCGAATATCATGGTGGAAAATGGCCGCTTTTCT
GGATTCATCGACTGTGGCCGGCTGGGTGTGGCGGACCGCTATCAGGACATAGCGTTGGCTACCCGTGATA
TTGCTGAAGAGCTTGGCGGCGAATGGGCTGACCGCTTCCTCGTGCTTTACGGTATCGCCGCTCCCGATTC
GCAGCGCATCGCCTTCTATCGCCTTCTTGACGAGTTCTTCTGAGCGGGACTCTGGGGTTCGAAATGACCG
ACCAAGCGACGCCCAACCTGCCATCACGAGATTTCGATTCCACCGCCGCCTTCTATGAAAGGTTGGGCTT
CGGAATCGTTTTCCGGGACGCCGGCTGGATGATCCTCCAGCGCGGGGATCTCATGCTGGAGTTCTTCGCC
CACCCCAACTTGTTTATTGCAGCTTATAATGGTTACAAATAAAGCAATAGCATCACAAATTTCACAAATA
AAGCATTTTTTTCACTGCATTCTAGTTGTGGTTTGTCCAAACTCATCAATGTATCTTATCATGTCTGTAT
ACCGTCGACCTCTAGCTAGAGCTTGGCGTAATCATGGTCATAGCTGTTTCCTGTGTGAAATTGTTATCCG
CTCACAATTCCACACAACATACGAGCCGGAAGCATAAAGTGTAAAGCCTGGGGTGCCTAATGAGTGAGCT
AACTCACATTAATTGCGTTGCGCTCACTGCCCGCTTTCCAGTCGGGAAACCTGTCGTGCCAGCTGCATTA
ATGAATCGGCCAACGCGCGGGGAGAGGCGGTTTGCGTATTGGGCGCTCTTCCGCTTCCTCGCTCACTGAC
TCGCTGCGCTCGGTCGTTCGGCTGCGGCGAGCGGTATCAGCTCACTCAAAGGCGGTAATACGGTTATCCA
CAGAATCAGGGGATAACGCAGGAAAGAACATGTGAGCAAAAGGCCAGCAAAAGGCCAGGAACCGTAAAAA
GGCCGCGTTGCTGGCGTTTTTCCATAGGCTCCGCCCCCCTGACGAGCATCACAAAAATCGACGCTCAAGT
CAGAGGTGGCGAAACCCGACAGGACTATAAAGATACCAGGCGTTTCCCCCTGGAAGCTCCCTCGTGCGCT
CTCCTGTTCCGACCCTGCCGCTTACCGGATACCTGTCCGCCTTTCTCCCTTCGGGAAGCGTGGCGCTTTC
TCATAGCTCACGCTGTAGGTATCTCAGTTCGGTGTAGGTCGTTCGCTCCAAGCTGGGCTGTGTGCACGAA
CCCCCCGTTCAGCCCGACCGCTGCGCCTTATCCGGTAACTATCGTCTTGAGTCCAACCCGGTAAGACACG
ACTTATCGCCACTGGCAGCAGCCACTGGTAACAGGATTAGCAGAGCGAGGTATGTAGGCGGTGCTACAGA
GTTCTTGAAGTGGTGGCCTAACTACGGCTACACTAGAAGAACAGTATTTGGTATCTGCGCTCTGCTGAAG
CCAGTTACCTTCGGAAAAAGAGTTGGTAGCTCTTGATCCGGCAAACAAACCACCGCTGGTAGCGGTGGTT
TTTTTGTTTGCAAGCAGCAGATTACGCGCAGAAAAAAAGGATCTCAAGAAGATCCTTTGATCTTTTCTAC
GGGGTCTGACGCTCAGTGGAACGAAAACTCACGTTAAGGGATTTTGGTCATGAGATTATCAAAAAGGATC
TTCACCTAGATCCTTTTAAATTAAAAATGAAGTTTTAAATCAATCTAAAGTATATATGAGTAAACTTGGT
CTGACAGTTACCAATGCTTAATCAGTGAGGCACCTATCTCAGCGATCTGTCTATTTCGTTCATCCATAGT
TGCCTGACTCCCCGTCGTGTAGATAACTACGATACGGGAGGGCTTACCATCTGGCCCCAGTGCTGCAATG
ATACCGCGAGACCCACGCTCACCGGCTCCAGATTTATCAGCAATAAACCAGCCAGCCGGAAGGGCCGAGC
GCAGAAGTGGTCCTGCAACTTTATCCGCCTCCATCCAGTCTATTAATTGTTGCCGGGAAGCTAGAGTAAG
TAGTTCGCCAGTTAATAGTTTGCGCAACGTTGTTGCCATTGCTACAGGCATCGTGGTGTCACGCTCGTCG
TTTGGTATGGCTTCATTCAGCTCCGGTTCCCAACGATCAAGGCGAGTTACATGATCCCCCATGTTGTGCA
AAAAAGCGGTTAGCTCCTTCGGTCCTCCGATCGTTGTCAGAAGTAAGTTGGCCGCAGTGTTATCACTCAT
GGTTATGGCAGCACTGCATAATTCTCTTACTGTCATGCCATCCGTAAGATGCTTTTCTGTGACTGGTGAG
TACTCAACCAAGTCATTCTGAGAATAGTGTATGCGGCGACCGAGTTGCTCTTGCCCGGCGTCAATACGGG
ATAATACCGCGCCACATAGCAGAACTTTAAAAGTGCTCATCATTGGAAAACGTTCTTCGGGGCGAAAACT
CTCAAGGATCTTACCGCTGTTGAGATCCAGTTCGATGTAACCCACTCGTGCACCCAACTGATCTTCAGCA
TCTTTTACTTTCACCAGCGTTTCTGGGTGAGCAAAAACAGGAAGGCAAAATGCCGCAAAAAAGGGAATAA
GGGCGACACGGAAATGTTGAATACTCATACTCTTCCTTTTTCAATATTATTGAAGCATTTATCAGGGTTA
TTGTCTCATGAGCGGATACATATTTGAATGTATTTAGAAAAATAAACAAATAGGGGTTCCGCGCACATTT
CCCCGAAAAGTGCCACCTGACGTCGACGGATCGGGAGATCTCCCGATCCCCTATGGTGCACTCTCAGTAC
AATCTGCTCTGATGCCGCATAGTTAAGCCAGTATCTGCTCCCTGCTTGTGTGTTGGAGGTCGCTGAGTAG
TGCGCGAGCAAAATTTAAGCTACAACAAGGCAAGGCTTGACCGACAATTGCATGAAGAATCTGCTTAGGG
TTAGGCGTTTTGCGCTGCTTCGCGATGTACGGGCCAGATATACGCGTTGACATTGATTATTGACTAGTTA
TTAATAGTAATCAATTACGGGGTCATTAGTTCATAGCCCATATATGGAGTTCCGCGTTACATAACTTACG
GTAAATGGCCCGCCTGGCTGACCGCCCAACGACCCCCGCCCATTGACGTCAATAATGACGTATGTTCCCA
TAGTAACGCCAATAGGGACTTTCCATTGACGTCAATGGGTGGAGTATTTACGGTAAACTGCCCACTTGGC
AGTACATCAAGTGTATCATATGCCAAGTACGCCCCCTATTGACGTCAATGACGGTAAATGGCCCGCCTGG
CATTATGCCCAGTACATGACCTTATGGGACTTTCCTACTTGGCAGTACATCTACGTATTAGTCATCGCTA
TTACCATGGTGATGCGGTTTTGGCAGTACATCAATGGGCGTGGATAGCGGTTTGACTCACGGGGATTTCC
AAGTCTCCACCCCATTGACGTCAATGGGAGTTTGTTTTGGCACCAAAATCAACGGGACTTTCCAAAATGT
CGTAACAACTCCGCCCCATTGACGCAAATGGGCGGTAGGCGTGTACGGTGGGAGGTCTATATAAGCAGAG
CTCTCTGGCTAACTAGAGAACCCACTGCTTACTGGCTTATCGAAATTAATACGACTCACTATAGGGAGAC
CCAAGCTGGCTAGCCACC
